Addgene plasmid #87274: pRS414 Hsh155 K335N
Purpose: Encodes Hsh155 K335N for expression in yeast
Depositing lab: Aaron Hoskins. Depositing organization: University of Wisconsin, Madison. Publication: SF3b1 mutations associated with myelodysplastic syndromes alter the fidelity of branchsite selection in yeast. Carrocci TJ, Zoerner DM, Paulson JC, Hoskins AA. Nucleic Acids Res. 2017 Jan 6. pii: gkw1349. doi: 10.1093/nar/gkw1349. PubMed 28062854.
Backbone
  Vector backbone: pRS414
  Backbone manufacturer: ATCC
  Backbone size w/o insert (bp): 4788
  Total vector size (bp): 8124
  Vector type: Bacterial Expression, Yeast Expression
  Selectable markers: TRP1
Growth in bacteria
  Bacterial resistance: Ampicillin, 100 μg/mL
  Growth temperature: 37°C
  Growth strain: DH5alpha
  Copy number: Unknown
Gene/Insert
  Gene/Insert name: HSH155
  Species: S. cerevisiae (budding yeast)
  Insert size (bp): 3426
  Mutation: K335N
  GenBank ID: NP_014015.1
  Entrez Gene: HSH155 (a.k.a. YMR288W)
  Cloning method: Restriction Enzyme; 5′ cloning site SacI (not destroyed); 3′ cloning site XhoI (not destroyed)
  Sequencing primers: 5′ TGTAAAACGACGGCCAGT; 3′ CAGGAAACAGCTATGAC
Terms and licenses: Academic/Nonprofit Terms; Industry Terms: Not Available to Industry
How to cite: pRS414 Hsh155 K335N was a gift from Aaron Hoskins (Addgene plasmid # 87274 ; http://n2t.net/addgene:87274 ; RRID:Addgene_87274)
