[The description below was written by a language model from this plasmid's Addgene catalogue record and pLannotate feature annotations shown in this document.]
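Description:
pRS414 Hsh155 K335N is an E. coli–yeast shuttle plasmid built on the pRS414 backbone, a centromeric vector for Saccharomyces cerevisiae. In yeast it is maintained through a CEN6/ARS element, which provides autonomous replication and stable, low-copy segregation, and it is selected by the TRP1 auxotrophic marker (with its own promoter) in trp1 strains. In bacteria it replicates from a high-copy ColE1/pUC-type origin and is selected with ampicillin through the β-lactamase gene. An f1 origin is also present, along with the usual remnants of the pBluescript-derived polylinker region: an interrupted lacZα fragment, the lac promoter and operator, and flanking T7 and T3 promoters.

The insert, cloned between SacI and XhoI sites that are both retained, is a roughly 3.4 kb fragment carrying S. cerevisiae HSH155 (YMR288W) with the K335N substitution. HSH155 is the yeast orthologue of SF3b1, a spliceosomal protein that contacts the pre-mRNA on both sides of the branch site early in spliceosome assembly. The annotated coding sequence spans about 2.9 kb, leaving a few hundred base pairs of flanking sequence on each side, including a short downstream fragment matching the ABZ2 gene. This suggests a genomic fragment, so expression may be driven by native HSH155 regulatory sequence, although the record does not name a yeast promoter or terminator.

According to the associated publication title, the plasmid belongs to a study of how SF3b1 mutations linked to myelodysplastic syndromes alter the fidelity of branch site selection in yeast. It is used to express the mutant Hsh155 protein in yeast for such splicing studies.
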