Features (pLannotate 1.2.2; 19 found; start..end, strand, type, name):
    137..186     +  misc_feature   bom (fragment): basis of mobility region from pBR322
    324..471     +  promoter       TRP1 promoter: S. cerevisiae TRP1
    472..1146    +  CDS            TRP1: phosphoribosylanthranilate isomerase, required for tryptophan biosynthesis; S. cerevisiae TRP1; yeast auxotrophic marker
   1197..1248    +  misc_feature   bom (fragment): basis of mobility region from pBR322
   1276..1704    -  rep_origin     f1 ori (sequence partly withheld): f1 bacteriophage origin of replication; arrow indicates direction of (+) strand synthesis
   1708..1863    -  CDS            lacZα (fragment): LacZα fragment of β-galactosidase; lacZ fragment
   1871..1889    +  promoter       T7 promoter: promoter for bacteriophage T7 RNA polymerase
   2170..5082    +  CDS            HSH155: SF3B1_YEAST - Experimental evidence at protein level: Swiss-Prot protein existence level 1. Contacts pre-mRNA on both sides of the branch site early in spliceosome assembly. From Saccharomyces cerevisiae (strain ATCC 204508 / S288c) (Baker's yeast).
   5284..5337    +  CDS            ABZ2 (fragment): PABC_YEAST - Experimental evidence at protein level: Swiss-Prot protein existence level 1. Converts 4-amino-4-deoxychorismate into 4-aminobenzoate (PABA) and pyruvate. From Saccharomyces cerevisiae (strain ATCC 204508 / S288c) (Baker's yeast).
   5354..5372    -  promoter       T3 promoter: promoter for bacteriophage T3 RNA polymerase
   5417..5433    -  protein_bind   lac operator: The lac repressor binds to the lac operator to inhibit transcription in E. coli. This inhibition can be relieved by adding lactose or isopropyl-β-D-thiogalactopyranoside (IPTG). lac repressor encoded by lacI
   5441..5471    -  promoter       lac promoter: promoter for the E. coli lac operon
   5486..5507    -  protein_bind   CAP binding site: CAP binding activates transcription in the presence of cAMP. E. coli catabolite activator protein
   5520..5612    -  CDS            lacI (fragment): lac repressor; lacI; The lac repressor binds to the lac operator to inhibit transcription in E. coli. This inhibition can be relieved by adding lactose or isopropyl-β-D-thiogalactopyranoside (IPTG).
   5795..6383    -  rep_origin     ori: high-copy-number ColE1/pMB1/pBR322/pUC origin of replication
   6554..7414    -  CDS            AmpR: β-lactamase; bla; confers resistance to ampicillin, carbenicillin, and related antibiotics
   7415..7519    -  promoter       AmpR promoter: bla
   7556..8059    +  misc_feature   CEN/ARS: S. cerevisiae CEN6 centromere fused to an autonomously replicating sequence
   8127..35      +  CDS            rop (fragment) (across the origin): Rop protein, which maintains plasmids at low copy number; rop
>Addgene plasmid #87274 | pRS414 Hsh155 K335N | addgene full sequence | sequence record 182543 | Addgene NGS Result
TCGCGCGTTTCGGTGATGACGGTGAAAACCTCTGACACATGCAGCTCCCGGAGACGGTCACAGCTTGTCT
GTAAGCGGATGCCGGGAGCAGACAAGCCCGTCAGGGCGCGTCAGCGGGTGTTGGCGGGTGTCGGGGCTGG
CTTAACTATGCGGCATCAGAGCAGATTGTACTGAGAGTGCACCATAGATCACGACATTACTATATATATA
ATATAGGAAGCATTTAATAGAACAGCATCGTAATATATGTGTACTTTGCAGTTATGACGCCAGATGGCAG
TAGTGGAAGATATTCTTTATTGAAAAATAGCTTGTCACCTTACGTACAATCTTGATCCGGAGCTTTTCTT
TTTTTGCCGATTAAGAATTAATTCGGTCGAAAAAAGAAAAGGAGAGGGCCAAGAGGGAGGGCATTGGTGA
CTATTGAGCACGTGAGTATACGTGATTAAGCACACAAAGGCAGCTTGGAGTATGTCTGTTATTAATTTCA
CAGGTAGTTCTGGTCCATTGGTGAAAGTTTGCGGCTTGCAGAGCACAGAGGCCGCAGAATGTGCTCTAGA
TTCCGATGCTGACTTGCTGGGTATTATATGTGTGCCCAATAGAAAGAGAACAATTGACCCGGTTATTGCA
AGGAAAATTTCAAGTCTTGTAAAAGCATATAAAAATAGTTCAGGCACTCCGAAATACTTGGTTGGCGTGT
TTCGTAATCAACCTAAGGAGGATGTTTTGGCTCTGGTCAATGATTACGGCATTGATATCGTCCAACTGCA
TGGAGATGAGTCGTGGCAAGAATACCAAGAGTTCCTCGGTTTGCCAGTTATTAAAAGACTCGTATTTCCA
AAAGACTGCAACATACTACTCAGTGCAGCTTCACAGAAACCTCATTCGTTTATTCCCTTGTTTGATTCAG
AAGCAGGTGGGACAGGTGAACTTTTGGATTGGAACTCGATTTCTGACTGGGTTGGAAGGCAAGAGAGCCC
CGAAAGCTTACATTTTATGTTAGCTGGTGGACTGACGCCAGAAAATGTTGGTGATGCGCTTAGATTAAAT
GGCGTTATTGGTGTTGATGTAAGCGGAGGTGTGGAGACAAATGGTGTAAAAGACTCTAACAAAATAGCAA
ATTTCGTCAAAAATGCTAAGAAATAGGTTATTACTGAGTAGTATTTATTTAAGTATTGTTTGTGCACTTG
CCGATCTATGCGGTGTGAAATACCGCACAGATGCGTAAGGAGAAAATACCGCATCAGGAAATTGTAAGCG
TTAATATTTTGTTAAAATTCGCGTTAAATTTTTGTTAAATCAGCTCATTTTTTAACCAATAGGCCGAAAT
CGGCAAAATCCCTTATAAATCAAAAGAATAGACCGAGATAGGGT
[37 nt withheld, positions 1375-1411]
AAAGAACGTGGACTCCAACGTCAAAGG
[49 nt withheld, positions 1439-1487]
T
[91 nt withheld, positions 1489-1579]
G
[124 nt withheld, positions 1581-1704]
CCATTCGCCATTCAGGCTGCGCAACTGTTGGGAAGGGCGATCGGTGCGGGCCTCTTCGCTATTACGCCAG
CTGGCGAAAGGGGGATGTGCTGCAAGGCGATTAAGTTGGGTAACGCCAGGGTTTTCCCAGTCACGACGTT
GTAAAACGACGGCCAGTGAGCGCGCGTAATACGACTCACTATAGGGCGAATTGGGTACCGGGCCCCCCCC
TCGAGCATGTACTTTCCGCCTAACTACCATCACCTGTCTTTATTTATTCCGCTGACAGATATGCACAACC
AATTATCGTCTCTTGAAAGCTTTTTAGACGTGATTGCTGTTATTTGGCACGTTGTTAGTATTTAAGCTTA
TTCGGGTTTGCATTGATATTTGCCCGAGCAGAAATCTCCTTCTCGATGAGTTAGAACTGAAACATCTCTT
CAATTACTTATACATAATAAACATAGAAAGCCAGGACCTGTCATCATGAGTCATCCGATTCAATTTGTAA
ACGCTAATAATAGCGATAAGAGCCACCAATTAGGCGGTCAATATTCTATTCCTCAGGATTTGAGGGAAAA
CCTGCAGAAAGAAGCTGCACGTATTGGTGAGAACGAAAAAGATGTGCTACAGGAAAAAATGGAAACTAGG
ACAGTGCAAAATCGAGAGGATTCATACCACAAAAGAAGGTTTGATATGAAGTTTGAGCCGGATTCCGATA
CACAAACTGTTACGTCTTCAGAAAATACCCAAGACGCTGTCGTGCCAAGGAAAAGAAAATCTCGTTGGGA
TGTAAAAGGGTACGAGCCACCTGATGAATCTTCAACAGCGGTCAAAGAAAACTCTGATAGTGCTTTGGTT
AATGTAGAAGGAATCCATGATTTGATGTTTTTTAAACCTTCTGACCATAAATATTTCGCCGACGTTATAT
CCAAAAAACCCATAGATGAGTTAAATAAGGATGAAAAGAAAGAAAGAACCCTGTCGATGTTACTTCTGAA
AATAAAAAATGGCAATACAGCGAGTAGGAGGACTTCTATGCGGATTTTAACCGATAAAGCTGTTACATTT
GGTCCAGAAATGATATTTAACCGCTTATTGCCCATATTACTAGACAGAAGTTTGGAAGACCAGGAAAGAC
ATCTAATGATCAAGACCATAGATCGCGTCCTTTACCAGCTAGGAGATTTAACAAAACCTTACGTTCACAA
AATACTTGTAGTAGCTGCCCCATTGCTAATAGATGAAGATCCAATGGTTCGTTCAACAGGCCAGGAGATA
ATCACCAATCTGTCTACAGTCGCTGGCCTAAAAACCATTCTAACAGTAATGAGACCTGATATTGAGAATG
AGGATGAGTATGTTAGAAATGTAACTTCAAGAGCGGCGGCTGTGGTGGCAAAAGCCCTTGGTGTTAATCA
ATTGCTTCCTTTCATCAATGCAGCATGCCACTCACGGAAGTCTTGGAAAGCAAGGCATACTGGCATAAAT
ATTGTGCAGCAAATAGGTATACTTTTGGGAATAGGTGTCTTGAATCATCTTACTGGGCTGATGAGTTGTA
TCAAAGACTGCCTAATGGATGATCACGTTCCGGTGCGAATTGTTACAGCACATACTTTATCAACACTAGC
AGAAAATTCTTATCCATATGGTATCGAAGTTTTCAACGTTGTACTGGAGCCATTATGGAAGGGTATAAGA
AGTCATCGTGGTAAAGTGCTATCTTCTTTTTTAAAAGCTGTTGGATCTATGATCCCATTGATGGACCCAG
AGTATGCCGGTTATTATACCACAGAAGCAATGAGAATAATTAGACGTGAATTCGACTCTCCCGATGATGA
AATGAAAAAGACCATTCTTTTAGTATTACAAAAATGTAGCGCTGTAGAATCCATAACACCAAAATTTCTG
AGAGAAGAAATCGCGCCAGAATTCTTTCAAAAATTTTGGGTCAGACGAGTGGCATTGGATAGACCATTAA
ACAAAGTTGTTACATATACTACTGTTACATTAGCAAAGAAATTAGGTTGTTCTTATACCATTGATAAATT
ATTAACACCATTGAGAGATGAAGCTGAGCCGTTCAGAACAATGGCTGTCCATGCTGTTACTAGAACAGTA
AACTTATTAGGGACAGCAGATTTAGATGAGAGATTAGAAACGAGGCTTATTGATGCGCTCTTGATAGCAT
TTCAAGAACAAACAAATAGTGATTCTATAATCTTTAAAGGGTTTGGGGCAGTGACGGTGTCACTTGACAT
CCGTATGAAACCGTTTTTAGCACCCATTGTGAGTACGATTTTAAATCATTTAAAGCATAAAACTCCCTTG
GTTCGTCAACATGCAGCAGATCTATGTGCCATACTAATACCAGTCATCAAGAACTGTCACGAATTCGAAA
TGTTGAATAAATTGAACATTATATTGTATGAATCCTTAGGCGAAGTATATCCAGAGGTATTAGGTTCTAT
AATCAACGCTATGTACTGTATTACTAGCGTAATGGATTTGGATAAACTACAACCTCCTATTAATCAAATT
TTACCAACCTTAACTCCAATTTTAAGAAACAAGCATAGAAAAGTCGAAGTAAACACTATCAAATTTGTTG
GACTTATTGGTAAATTAGCACCTACCTATGCACCTCCTAAAGAATGGATGAGAATATGTTTTGAACTATT
AGAACTTTTGAAAAGTACAAATAAAGAAATAAGAAGATCAGCAAATGCCACGTTTGGATTCATTGCTGAA
GCAATTGGACCTCACGATGTTCTTGTTGCGTTATTGAACAATTTAAAGGTTCAAGAACGTCAGTTACGTG
TATGCACGGCTGTTGCTATCGGTATCGTTGCTAAAGTGTGTGGTCCTTACAACGTGCTGCCAGTAATCAT
GAATGAATACACAACACCAGAGACTAATGTTCAAAACGGTGTTCTCAAGGCCATGTCATTCATGTTTGAG
TACATTGGTAACATGTCTAAGGATTACATATACTTCATAACACCATTATTAGAAGATGCACTCACCGATA
GGGATTTAGTTCATCGTCAGACAGCGTCGAACGTAATAACCCACTTAGCTTTAAACTGTTCAGGTACAGG
TCACGAAGATGCCTTCATTCATTTAATGAATCTTCTAATACCCAATATTTTTGAAACTTCACCACATGCT
ATTATGCGTATTTTAGAAGGTTTGGAGGCACTGAGTCAAGCTCTTGGCCCTGGACTATTCATGAACTACA
TATGGGCAGGATTGTTCCATCCAGCGAAGAATGTAAGGAAAGCATTTTGGAGGGTGTATAATAACATGTA
CGTAATGTACCAGGACGCCATGGTACCTTTTTACCCCGTTACACCAGACAACAATGAAGAATATATAGAA
GAACTGGATTTAGTTCTGTGAATATATATAGAGCATATAAATAACCACAACTTGTAAGAATATTTTACTT
GACACACCTATATCATCACGTCACGATGCCTTCATAGATTATGATGAAATATAAACAGAACCTGCTATTG
GAAAAAAAAGGGCAGGAAAAAATTTTGTGAAAGTGAGTAAAAGAAAGATGAAGAGCGAGACATGGATAAT
AAGAAATAGATGTCACTAATGGACAATTGGAAGACTGATATGGAAAGTTACGATGAAGGAGGAGCTCCAG
CTTTTGTTCCCTTTAGTGAGGGTTAATTGCGCGCTTGGCGTAATCATGGTCATAGCTGTTTCCTGTGTGA
AATTGTTATCCGCTCACAATTCCACACAACATACGAGCCGGAAGCATAAAGTGTAAAGCCTGGGGTGCCT
AATGAGTGAGCTAACTCACATTAATTGCGTTGCGCTCACTGCCCGCTTTCCAGTCGGGAAACCTGTCGTG
CCAGCTGCATTAATGAATCGGCCAACGCGCGGGGAGAGGCGGTTTGCGTATTGGGCGCTCTTCCGCTTCC
TCGCTCACTGACTCGCTGCGCTCGGTCGTTCGGCTGCGGCGAGCGGTATCAGCTCACTCAAAGGCGGTAA
TACGGTTATCCACAGAATCAGGGGATAACGCAGGAAAGAACATGTGAGCAAAAGGCCAGCAAAAGGCCAG
GAACCGTAAAAAGGCCGCGTTGCTGGCGTTTTTCCATAGGCTCCGCCCCCCTGACGAGCATCACAAAAAT
CGACGCTCAAGTCAGAGGTGGCGAAACCCGACAGGACTATAAAGATACCAGGCGTTTCCCCCTGGAAGCT
CCCTCGTGCGCTCTCCTGTTCCGACCCTGCCGCTTACCGGATACCTGTCCGCCTTTCTCCCTTCGGGAAG
CGTGGCGCTTTCTCATAGCTCACGCTGTAGGTATCTCAGTTCGGTGTAGGTCGTTCGCTCCAAGCTGGGC
TGTGTGCACGAACCCCCCGTTCAGCCCGACCGCTGCGCCTTATCCGGTAACTATCGTCTTGAGTCCAACC
CGGTAAGACACGACTTATCGCCACTGGCAGCAGCCACTGGTAACAGGATTAGCAGAGCGAGGTATGTAGG
CGGTGCTACAGAGTTCTTGAAGTGGTGGCCTAACTACGGCTACACTAGAAGAACAGTATTTGGTATCTGC
GCTCTGCTGAAGCCAGTTACCTTCGGAAAAAGAGTTGGTAGCTCTTGATCCGGCAAACAAACCACCGCTG
GTAGCGGTGGTTTTTTTGTTTGCAAGCAGCAGATTACGCGCAGAAAAAAAGGATCTCAAGAAGATCCTTT
GATCTTTTCTACGGGGTCTGACGCTCAGTGGAACGAAAACTCACGTTAAGGGATTTTGGTCATGAGATTA
TCAAAAAGGATCTTCACCTAGATCCTTTTAAATTAAAAATGAAGTTTTAAATCAATCTAAAGTATATATG
AGTAAACTTGGTCTGACAGTTACCAATGCTTAATCAGTGAGGCACCTATCTCAGCGATCTGTCTATTTCG
TTCATCCATAGTTGCCTGACTCCCCGTCGTGTAGATAACTACGATACGGGAGGGCTTACCATCTGGCCCC
AGTGCTGCAATGATACCGCGAGACCCACGCTCACCGGCTCCAGATTTATCAGCAATAAACCAGCCAGCCG
GAAGGGCCGAGCGCAGAAGTGGTCCTGCAACTTTATCCGCCTCCATCCAGTCTATTAATTGTTGCCGGGA
AGCTAGAGTAAGTAGTTCGCCAGTTAATAGTTTGCGCAACGTTGTTGCCATTGCTACAGGCATCGTGGTG
TCACGCTCGTCGTTTGGTATGGCTTCATTCAGCTCCGGTTCCCAACGATCAAGGCGAGTTACATGATCCC
CCATGTTGTGCAAAAAAGCGGTTAGCTCCTTCGGTCCTCCGATCGTTGTCAGAAGTAAGTTGGCCGCAGT
GTTATCACTCATGGTTATGGCAGCACTGCATAATTCTCTTACTGTCATGCCATCCGTAAGATGCTTTTCT
GTGACTGGTGAGTACTCAACCAAGTCATTCTGAGAATAGTGTATGCGGCGACCGAGTTGCTCTTGCCCGG
CGTCAATACGGGATAATACCGCGCCACATAGCAGAACTTTAAAAGTGCTCATCATTGGAAAACGTTCTTC
GGGGCGAAAACTCTCAAGGATCTTACCGCTGTTGAGATCCAGTTCGATGTAACCCACTCGTGCACCCAAC
TGATCTTCAGCATCTTTTACTTTCACCAGCGTTTCTGGGTGAGCAAAAACAGGAAGGCAAAATGCCGCAA
AAAAGGGAATAAGGGCGACACGGAAATGTTGAATACTCATACTCTTCCTTTTTCAATATTATTGAAGCAT
TTATCAGGGTTATTGTCTCATGAGCGGATACATATTTGAATGTATTTAGAAAAATAAACAAATAGGGGTT
CCGCGCACATTTCCCCGAAAAGTGCCACCTGGGTCCTTTTCATCACGTGCTATAAAAATAATTATAATTT
AAATTTTTTAATATAAATATATAAATTAAAAATAGAAAGTAAAAAAAGAAATTAAAGAAAAAATAGTTTT
TGTTTTCCGAAGATGTAAAAGACTCTAGGGGGATCGCCAACAAATACTACCTTTTATCTTGCTCTTCCTG
CTCTCAGGTATTAATGCCGAATTGTTTCATCTTGTCTGTGTAGAAGACCACACACGAAAATCCTGTGATT
TTACATTTTACTTATCGTTAATCGAATGTATATCTATTTAATCTGCTTTTCTTGTCTAATAAATATATAT
GTAAAGTACGCTTTTTGTTGAAATTTTTTAAACCTTTGTTTATTTTTTTTTCTTCATTCCGTAACTCTTC
TACCTTCTTTATTTACTTTCTAAAATCCAAATACAAAACATAAAAATAAATAAACACAGAGTAAATTCCC
AAATTATTCCATCATTAAAAGATACGAGGCGCGTGTAAGTTACAGGCAAGCGATCCGTCTAAGAAACCAT
TATTATCATGACATTAACCTATAAAAATAGGCGTATCACGAGGCCCTTTCGTC
